>Addgene plasmid #207016 | PADH1-TIR1-9myc-URA3 | addgene full sequence | sequence record 430391 | Addgene NGS Result
GCTGCTGCCAGTGGCGATAAGTCGTGTCTTACCGGGTTGGACTCAAGACGATAGTTACCGGATAAGGCGC
AGCGGTCGGGCTGAACGGGGGGTTCGTGCACACAGCCCAGCTTGGAGCGAACGACCTACACCGAACTGAG
ATACCTACAGCGTGAGCTATGAGAAAGCGCCACGCTTCCCGAAGGGAGAAAGGCGGACAGGTATCCGGTA
AGCGGCAGGGTCGGAACAGGAGAGCGCACGAGGGAGCTTCCAGGGGGAAACGCCTGGTATCTTTATAGTC
CTGTCGGGTTTCGCCACCTCTGACTTGAGCGTCGATTTTTGTGATGCTCGTCAGGGGGGCGGAGCCTATG
GAAAAACGCCAGCAACGCGGCCTTTTTACGGTTCCTGGCCTTTTGCTGGCCTTTTGCTCACATGTTCTTT
CCTGCGTTATCCCCTGATTCTGTGGATAACCGTATTACCGCCTTTGAGTGAGCTGATACCGCTCGCCGCA
GCCGAACGACCGAGCGCAGCGAGTCAGTGAGCGAGGAAGCGGAAGAGCGCCCAATACGCAAACCGCCTCT
CCCCGCGCGTTGGCCGATTCATTAATGCAGCTGGCACGACAGGTTTCCCGACTGGAAAGCGGGCAGTGAG
CGCAACGCAATTAATGTGAGTTAGCTCACTCATTAGGCACCCCAGGCTTTACACTTTATGCTTCCGGCTC
GTATGTTGTGTGGAATTGTGAGCGGATAACAATTTCACACAGGAAACAGCTATGACCATGATTACGCCAA
GCTCGAAATTAACCCTCACTAAAGGGAACAAAAGCTGGTACCGGGCCCCCCCTCGACGGTATCGATAAGC
TTGATATCGAATTCGGGTGTACAATATGGACTTCCTCTTTTCTGGCAACCAAACCCATACATCGGGATTC
CTATAATACCTTCGTTGGTCTCCCTAACATGTAGGTGGCGGAGGGGAGATATACAATAGAACAGATACCA
GACAAGACATAATGGGCTAAACAAGACTACACCAATTACACTGCCTCATTGATGGTGGTACATAACGAAC
TAATACTGTAGCCCTAGACTTGATAGCCATCATCATATCGAAGTTTCACTACCCTTTTTCCATTTGCCAT
CTATTGAAGTAATAATAGGCGCATGCAACTTCTTTTCTTTTTTTTTCTTTTCTCTCTCCCCCGTTGTTGT
CTCACCATATCCGCAATGACAAAAAAATGATGGAAGACACTAAAGGAAAAAATTAACGACAAAGACAGCA
CCAACAGATGTCGTTGTTCCAGAGCTGATGAGGGGTATCTCGAAGCACACGAAACTTTTTCCTTCCTTCA
TTCACGCACACTACTCTCTAATGAGCAACGGTATACGGCCTTCCTTCCAGTTACTTGAATTTGAAATAAA
AAAAAGTTTGCTGTCTTGCTATCAAGTATAAATAGACCTGCAATTATTAATCTTTTGTTTCCTCGTCATT
GTTCTCGTTCCCTTTCTTCCTTGTTTCTTTTTCTGCACAATATTTCAAGCTATACCAAGCATACAATCAA
CTATCTCATATACAACTAGAATGACGTACTTCCCGGAGGAGGTGGTGGAGCACATCTTCAGCTTCCTGCC
GGCGCAGCGCGACCGCAACACGGTCTCGCTCGTCTGCAAGGTGTGGTACGAGATCGAGAGGCTGAGCCGC
CGCGGCGTCTTCGTGGGCAACTGCTACGCCGTGCGCGCCGGCCGCGTCGCCGCGCGGTTCCCCAACGTGC
GGGCGCTCACGGTGAAGGGGAAGCCCCACTTCGCCGACTTCAACCTCGTGCCCCCCGACTGGGGCGGCTA
CGCGGGGCCGTGGATCGAGGCGGCCGCGAGGGGATGCCACGGCCTGGAGGAGCTCAGGATGAAGCGGATG
GTGGTGTCCGACGAGAGCCTCGAGCTGCTGGCTCGCTCGTTCCCGCGGTTCAGGGCTCTTGTTCTTATCA
GCTGCGAGGGGTTCAGCACTGACGGGCTAGCCGCCGTCGCGAGCCATTGCAAGCTTCTGAGGGAGTTGGA
TTTGCAGGAAAATGAAGTGGAGGATCGAGGGCCTAGGTGGCTTTCCTGCTTCCCTGATTCCTGCACATCA
CTTGTCTCATTGAATTTTGCCTGCATCAAAGGGGAGGTTAATGCTGGTTCACTGGAGAGACTTGTTAGCA
GGTCCCCAAACCTGCGGAGTTTGAGGCTGAATCGATCTGTATCGGTAGATACACTTGCAAAGATACTACT
GCGTACCCCTAACTTGGAGGATTTGGGGACAGGGAATTTGACAGATGACTTCCAAACTGAGTCCTACTTT
AAGCTTACCAGTGCTCTGGAGAAATGCAAGATGTTGAGGAGTTTGTCTGGATTCTGGGATGCTTCTCCTG
TTTGCCTGTCATTTATCTACCCCCTGTGTGCTCAACTGACAGGATTGAACTTGAGCTATGCACCCACACT
TGATGCTTCTGACCTTACAAAAATGATTAGCCGCTGTGTGAAGCTCCAACGCCTTTGGGTACTGGATTGT
ATCTCGGACAAAGGCTTGCAAGTGGTGGCCTCCAGTTGCAAAGACTTGCAAGAACTCAGGGTATTTCCAT
CAGATTTCTACGTAGCTGGTTATTCTGCAGTGACAGAGGAGGGACTTGTTGCAGTATCCTTGGGCTGTCC
AAAACTGAACTCACTACTGTACTTCTGTCACCAAATGACTAATGCTGCACTAGTTACTGTCGCCAAGAAC
TGTCCAAATTTCACACGATTCAGACTTTGTATTCTTGAGCCAGGGAAGCCTGATGTTGTGACAAGCCAAC
CATTAGATGAAGGCTTTGGAGCTATTGTTCGTGAGTGCAAGGGATTACAACGTTTGTCAATATCTGGTCT
TCTCACAGACAAAGTTTTCATGTATATTGGGAAATATGCAAAACAACTTGAGATGCTTTCTATAGCATTT
GCTGGTGACAGTGATAAGGGTATGATGCATGTTATGAATGGATGCAAGAATTTAAGGAAACTGGAGATAA
GAGATAGCCCGTTTGGTGATGCTGCACTCTTGGGGAATTTTGCTAGGTACGAGACAATGCGATCCCTTTG
GATGTCATCTTGCAATGTCACGTTAAAGGGGTGCCAAGTCCTTGCGTCAAAGATGCCGATGCTCAATGTT
GAGGTCATAAATGAGCGGGATGGTAGCAATGAAATGGAGGAAAACCATGGAGATCTGCCTAAAGTGGAGA
AATTATATGTGTACCGCACAACTGCTGGGGCGAGGGATGATGCACCAAATTTTGTTAAAATCCTAGTCGA
CTCCGGTTCTGCTGCTAGTGGTGAACAAAAGTTGATTTCTGAAGAAGATTTGAACGGTGAACAAAAGCTA
ATCTCCGAGGAAGACTTGAACGGTGAACAAAAATTAATCTCAGAAGAAGACTTGAACGGATCCTCTAGAG
GTGAACAAAAGTTGATTTCTGAAGAAGATTTGAACGGTGAACAAAAGCTAATCTCCGAGGAAGACTTGAA
CGGTGAACAAAAATTAATCTCAGAAGAAGACTTGAACGGATCCACTAGCTAAAAAGTGGAACGATCATTC
AAGAGATCCCCGGGTTAATTAAGGCGCGCCAGATCTGCGGCCGCCACCGCGGTGGAGCTCCAATTCGCCC
TATAGTGAGTCGTATTACAATTCACTGGCCGTCGTTTTACAACGTCGTGACTGGGAAAACCCTGGCGTTA
CCCAACTTAATCGCCTTGCAGCACATCCCCCTTTCGCCAGCTGGCGTAATAGCGAAGAGGCCCGCACCGA
TCGCCCTTCCCAACAGTTGCGCAGCCTGAATGGCGAATGG
[124 nt withheld, positions 3821-3944]
C
[91 nt withheld, positions 3946-4036]
A
[49 nt withheld, positions 4038-4086]
CCTTTGACGTTGGAGTCCACGTTCTTT
[37 nt withheld, positions 4114-4150]
ACCCTATCTCGGTCTATTCTTTTGATTTATAAGGGATTTTGCCGATTTCGGCCTATTGGTTAAAAAATGA
GCTGATTTAACAAAAATTTAACGCGAATTTTAACAAAATATTAACGCTTACAATTTCCTGATGCGGTATT
TTCTCCTTACGCATCTGTGCGGTATTTCACACCGCATAGGGTAATAACTGATATAATTAAATTGAAGCTC
TAATTTGTGAGTTTAGTATACATGCATTTACTTATAATACAGTTTTTTAGTTTTGCTGGCCGCATCTTCT
CAAATATGCTTCCCAGCCTGCTTTTCTGTAACGTTCACCCTCTACCTTAGCATCCCTTCCCTTTGCAAAT
AGTCCTCTTCCAACAATAATAATGTCAGATCCTGTAGAGACCACATCATCCACGGTTCTATACTGTTGAC
CCAATGCGTCTCCCTTGTCATCTAAACCCACACCGGGTGTCATAATCAACCAATCGTAACCTTCATCTCT
TCCACCCATGTCTCTTTGAGCAATAAAGCCGATAACAAAATCTTTGTCGCTCTTCGCAATGTCAACAGTA
CCCTTAGTATATTCTCCAGTAGATAGGGAGCCCTTGCATGACAATTCTGCTAACATCAAAAGGCCTCTAG
GTTCCTTTGTTACTTCTTCTGCCGCCTGCTTCAAACCGCTAACAATACCTGGGCCCACCACACCGTGTGC
ATTCGTAATGTCTGCCCATTCTGCTATTCTGTATACACCCGCAGAGTACTGCAATTTGACTGTATTACCA
ATGTCAGCAAATTTTCTGTCTTCGAAGAGTAAAAAATTGTACTTGGCGGATAATGCCTTTAGCGGCTTAA
CTGTGCCCTCCATGGAAAAATCAGTCAAGATATCCACATGTGTTTTTAGTAAACAAATTTTGGGACCTAA
TGCTTCAACTAACTCCAGTAATTCCTTGGTGGTACGAACATCCAATGAAGCACACAAGTTTGTTTGCTTT
TCGTGCATGATATTAAATAGCTTGGCAGCAACAGGACTAGGATGAGTAGCAGCACGTTCCTTATATGTAG
CTTTCGACATGATTTATCTTCGTTTCCTGCAGGTTTTTGTTCTGTGCAGTTGGGTTAAGAATACTGGGCA
ATTTCATGTTTCTTCAACACTACATATGCGTATATATACCAATCTAAGTCTGTGCTCCTTCCTTCGTTCT
TCCTTCTGTTCGGAGATTACCGAATCAAAAAAATTTCAAGGAAACCGAAATCAAAAAAAAGAATAAAAAA
AAAATGATGAATTGAAAAGGTGGTATGGTGCACTCTCAGTACAATCTGCTCTGATGCCGCATAGTTAAGC
CAGCCCCGACACCCGCCAACACCCGCTGACGCGCCCTGACGGGCTTGTCTGCTCCCGGCATCCGCTTACA
GACAAGCTGTGACCGTCTCCGGGAGCTGCATGTGTCAGAGGTTTTCACCGTCATCACCGAAACGCGCGAG
ACGAAAGGGCCTCGTGATACGCCTATTTTTATAGGTTAATGTCATGATAATAATGGTTTCTTAGACGTCA
GGTGGCACTTTTCGGGGAAATGTGCGCGGAACCCCTATTTGTTTATTTTTCTAAATACATTCAAATATGT
ATCCGCTCATGAGACAATAACCCTGATAAATGCTTCAATAATATTGAAAAAGGAAGAGTATGAGTATTCA
ACATTTCCGTGTCGCCCTTATTCCCTTTTTTGCGGCATTTTGCCTTCCTGTTTTTGCTCACCCAGAAACG
CTGGTGAAAGTAAAAGATGCTGAAGATCAGTTGGGTGCACGAGTGGGTTACATCGAACTGGATCTCAACA
GCGGTAAGATCCTTGAGAGTTTTCGCCCCGAAGAACGTTTTCCAATGATGAGCACTTTTAAAGTTCTGCT
ATGTGGCGCGGTATTATCCCGTATTGACGCCGGGCAAGAGCAACTCGGTCGCCGCATACACTATTCTCAG
AATGACTTGGTTGAGTACTCACCAGTCACAGAAAAGCATCTTACGGATGGCATGACAGTAAGAGAATTAT
GCAGTGCTGCCATAACCATGAGTGATAACACTGCGGCCAACTTACTTCTGACAACGATCGGAGGACCGAA
GGAGCTAACCGCTTTTTTGCACAACATGGGGGATCATGTAACTCGCCTTGATCGTTGGGAACCGGAGCTG
AATGAAGCCATACCAAACGACGAGCGTGACACCACGATGCCTGTAGCAATGGCAACAACGTTGCGCAAAC
TATTAACTGGCGAACTACTTACTCTAGCTTCCCGGCAACAATTAATAGACTGGATGGAGGCGGATAAAGT
TGCAGGACCACTTCTGCGCTCGGCCCTTCCGGCTGGCTGGTTTATTGCTGATAAATCTGGAGCCGGTGAG
CGTGGGTCTCGCGGTATCATTGCAGCACTGGGGCCAGATGGTAAGCCCTCCCGTATCGTAGTTATCTACA
CGACGGGGAGTCAGGCAACTATGGATGAACGAAATAGACAGATCGCTGAGATAGGTGCCTCACTGATTAA
GCATTGGTAACTGTCAGACCAAGTTTACTCATATATACTTTAGATTGATTTAAAACTTCATTTTTAATTT
AAAAGGATCTAGGTGAAGATCCTTTTTGATAATCTCATGACCAAAATCCCTTAACGTGAGTTTTCGTTCC
ACTGAGCGTCAGACCCCGTAGAAAAGATCAAAGGATCTTCTTGAGATCCTTTTTTTCTGCGCGTAATCTG
CTGCTTGCAAACAAAAAAACCACCGCTACCAGCGGTGGTTTGTTTGCCGGATCAAGAGCTACCAACTCTT
TTTCCGAAGGTAACTGGCTTCAGCAGAGCGCAGATACCAAATACTGTTCTTCTAGTGTAGCCGTAGTTAG
GCCACCACTTCAAGAACTCTGTAGCACCGCCTACATACCTCGCTCTGCTAATCCTGTTACCAGTG
Features (pLannotate 1.2.2; 21 found; start..end, strand, type, name):
    537..629     +  CDS            lacI (fragment): lac repressor; lacI; The lac repressor binds to the lac operator to inhibit transcription in E. coli. This inhibition can be relieved by adding lactose or isopropyl-β-D-thiogalactopyranoside (IPTG).
    642..663     +  protein_bind   CAP binding site: CAP binding activates transcription in the presence of cAMP. E. coli catabolite activator protein
    678..708     +  promoter       lac promoter: promoter for the E. coli lac operon
    716..732     +  protein_bind   lac operator: The lac repressor binds to the lac operator to inhibit transcription in E. coli. This inhibition can be relieved by adding lactose or isopropyl-β-D-thiogalactopyranoside (IPTG). lac repressor encoded by lacI
    777..795     +  promoter       T3 promoter: promoter for bacteriophage T3 RNA polymerase
    823..854     -  misc_feature   MCS (fragment): pBluescript multiple cloning site
   1146..1542    +  promoter       ADH1 promoter: S. cerevisiae ADH1; promoter for alcohol dehydrogenase 1
   1561..3285    +  CDS            OsTIR1: rice transport inhibitor response 1 protein F-box protein that mediates auxin-dependent interaction of a ubiquitin ligase with an auxin-inducible degron (Tan et al., 2007)
   3310..3540    +  CDS            13xMyc (fragment): 13 tandem Myc epitope tags
   3607..3630    -  misc_feature   MCS (fragment): pBluescript multiple cloning site
   3639..3657    -  promoter       T7 promoter: promoter for bacteriophage T7 RNA polymerase
   3660..3817    +  CDS            lacZα (fragment): LacZα fragment of β-galactosidase; lacZ fragment
   3821..4249    +  rep_origin     f1 ori (sequence partly withheld): f1 bacteriophage origin of replication; arrow indicates direction of (+) strand synthesis
   4277..4328    -  misc_feature   bom (fragment): basis of mobility region from pBR322
   4407..5210    -  CDS            URA3: orotidine-5'-phosphate decarboxylase, required for uracil biosynthesis; S. cerevisiae URA3; yeast auxotrophic marker, counterselectable with 5-fluoroorotic acid (5-FOA)
   5211..5426    -  promoter       URA3 promoter: S. cerevisiae URA3
   5434..5483    -  misc_feature   bom (fragment): basis of mobility region from pBR322
   5585..5620    -  CDS            rop (fragment): Rop protein, which maintains plasmids at low copy number; rop
   5715..5819    +  promoter       AmpR promoter: bla
   5820..6680    +  CDS            AmpR: β-lactamase; bla; confers resistance to ampicillin, carbenicillin, and related antibiotics
   6851..354     +  rep_origin     ori (across the origin): high-copy-number ColE1/pMB1/pBR322/pUC origin of replication
