[The description below was written by a language model from this plasmid's Addgene catalogue record and pLannotate feature annotations shown in this document.]
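Description:
PADH1-TIR1-9myc-URA3 is a yeast expression plasmid that supplies the F-box protein TIR1 needed for the auxin-inducible degron (AID) system in budding yeast. The catalogue lists the backbone as ClhN-MET15. The annotated sequence (about 7.1 kb) shows pBluescript/pRS-type architecture: a high-copy ColE1/pUC origin and an ampicillin resistance gene for propagation in E. coli, an f1 origin, lac promoter/operator and lacZα remnants, and T3 and T7 promoters flanking fragments of the multiple cloning site. The yeast marker found in the sequence is URA3 with its own promoter, matching the plasmid name rather than the MET15 in the backbone name. URA3 allows selection on uracil-free medium and counterselection with 5-FOA. No yeast replication origin (2μ or CEN/ARS) is annotated, which is consistent with an integrating vector, although the record does not say this outright.

The payload is a TIR1 coding sequence driven by the constitutive S. cerevisiae ADH1 promoter and fused at its C terminus to tandem Myc epitopes. The catalogue describes these as 9xMyc, and the annotation tool detects them as a partial match to a 13xMyc array. The catalogue gives the insert species as S. cerevisiae, but the feature table identifies the gene as OsTIR1, the rice transport inhibitor response 1 protein, so the species field probably reflects the expression host. No transcription terminator is annotated downstream of the tag. In the presence of auxin, TIR1 bridges AID-tagged target proteins to the cellular SCF ubiquitin ligase, leading to their ubiquitination and rapid proteasomal degradation. The Myc tag allows TIR1 expression to be checked by immunoblotting. The plasmid is used to build yeast strains for conditional, auxin-triggered depletion of degron-tagged proteins.
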