Addgene plasmid #207016: PADH1-TIR1-9myc-URA3
Purpose: Expresses TIR1-9Myc. TIR1 mediates auxin-induced ubiquitination of auxin-inducible degron (AID).
Depositing lab: Zhiping Xie. Depositing organization: Shanghai Jiao Tong University. Publication: Membrane recruitment of Atg8 by Hfl1 facilitates turnover of vacuolar membrane proteins in yeast cells approaching stationary phase. He CW, Cui XF, Ma SJ, Xu Q, Ran YP, Chen WZ, Mu JX, Li H, Zhu J, Gong Q, Xie Z. BMC Biol. 2021 Jun 4;19(1):117. doi: 10.1186/s12915-021-01048-7. PubMed 34088313.
Backbone
  Vector backbone: ClhN-MET15
  Vector type: Yeast Expression
Growth in bacteria
  Bacterial resistance: Ampicillin, 100 μg/mL
  Growth temperature: 37°C
  Growth strain: DH5alpha
  Copy number: High Copy
Gene/Insert
  Gene/Insert name: TIR1
  Species: S. cerevisiae (budding yeast)
  Promoter: pADH1
  Tag / fusion protein: 9xMyc (C terminal on insert)
  Cloning method: Restriction Enzyme; 5′ cloning site unknown (unknown if destroyed)
Terms and licenses: Academic/Nonprofit Terms; Industry Terms: Not Available to Industry
How to cite: PADH1-TIR1-9myc-URA3 was a gift from Zhiping Xie (Addgene plasmid # 207016 ; http://n2t.net/addgene:207016 ; RRID:Addgene_207016)
